Addgene plasmid #142035: TFORF2333
Purpose: Lentiviral vector for overexpressing transcription factor ORFs with unique 24-bp barcodes. Barcodes facilitate identification of transcription factors in pooled screens.
Depositing lab: Feng Zhang. Depositing organization: Broad Institute. Publication: A transcription factor atlas of directed differentiation. Joung J, Ma S, Tay T, Geiger-Schuller KR, Kirchgatterer PC, Verdine VK, Guo B, Arias-Garcia MA, Allen WE, Singh A, Kuksenko O, Abudayyeh OO, Gootenberg JS, Fu Z, Macrae RK, Buenrostro JD, Regev A, Zhang F. Cell. 2023 Jan 5;186(1):209-229.e26. doi: 10.1016/j.cell.2022.11.026. PubMed 36608654.
Backbone
  Vector backbone: pLX_TRC317
  Backbone manufacturer: Broad Institute Genetic Perturbation Platform
  Backbone size w/o insert (bp): 8264
  Vector type: Mammalian Expression, Lentiviral
  Selectable markers: Puromycin
Growth in bacteria
  Bacterial resistance: Ampicillin, 100 μg/mL
  Growth temperature: 37°C
  Growth strain: NEB Stable
  Copy number: High Copy
Gene/Insert
  Gene/Insert name: ZNF491
  Species: H. sapiens (human)
  Insert size (bp): 1415
  Entrez Gene: ZNF491
  Promoter: EF1a
  Cloning method: Unknown
  Sequencing primers: 5′ GGGTGGAGACTGAAGTTAGGCCAG; 3′ CACATAGCGTAAAAGGAGCAACATAG
Terms and licenses: Academic/Nonprofit Terms; Industry Terms: Not Available to Industry
Depositor comments: XM_005259730,NM_152356,ENST00000323169 . The transcription factor ORF portion of this plasmid was synthesized by Genewiz. Please test multiple small colonies in case of plasmid recombination. To make this collection available in a timely manner, a portion of this collection was not fully sequenced by Addgene. If an Addgene verified full plasmid sequence is not available, please contact us prior to placing an order to request the full sequence.
How to cite: TFORF2333 was a gift from Feng Zhang (Addgene plasmid # 142035 ; http://n2t.net/addgene:142035 ; RRID:Addgene_142035)
