[The description below was written by a language model from this plasmid's Addgene catalogue record and pLannotate feature annotations shown in this document.]
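Description:
TFORF2333 is a third-generation-style, self-inactivating lentiviral expression plasmid built on the pLX_TRC317 backbone from the Broad Institute Genetic Perturbation Platform, carrying the human zinc-finger transcription factor ZNF491 as its open reading frame. It is one member of a large barcoded transcription factor ORF collection. Each clone pairs an ORF with a unique 24-bp barcode so that the transcription factor can be identified by sequencing in pooled overexpression screens, such as those used to study directed differentiation. In bacteria the plasmid is maintained through a high-copy ColE1/pUC-type origin and an ampicillin resistance gene. An f1 origin and remnants of a lac/lacZα cloning region with T7 and T3 promoters are also present in the backbone. The depositor notes that the plasmid can recombine during propagation, as is common for LTR-containing vectors.

The viral portion begins with an RSV promoter fused to a truncated HIV-1 5' LTR, which makes genomic RNA production independent of Tat. This is followed by the Ψ packaging signal with a gag fragment and the Rev response element for nuclear export of the unspliced genome. An SV40 early promoter drives puromycin N-acetyltransferase for selection of transduced mammalian cells, and a cPPT/CTS element supports nuclear import of the provirus. The EF-1α promoter then drives constitutive expression of ZNF491. The automated annotation labels only the first part of the ORF, although the catalogue lists an insert of about 1.4 kb that fits the gap before the downstream elements. The barcode is not annotated separately, so the record does not give its position. A WPRE enhances transcript stability and expression, and the ΔU3 3' LTR inactivates the viral promoter after integration. An SV40 polyadenylation signal and SV40 origin lie outside the LTRs.
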