Features (pLannotate 1.2.2; 31 found; start..end, strand, type, name):
      5..231     +  promoter       RSV promoter: Rous sarcoma virus enhancer/promoter
    232..412     +  LTR            5' LTR (truncated): truncated 5' long terminal repeat (LTR) from HIV-1
    459..584     +  misc_feature   HIV-1 Ψ: packaging signal of human immunodeficiency virus type 1
    568..931     +  CDS            HIV-1 gag (fragment): gag protein from human immunodeficiency virus 1; gag
   1077..1310    +  misc_feature   RRE: The Rev response element (RRE) of HIV-1 allows for Rev-dependent mRNA export from the nucleus to the cytoplasm.
   1687..1713    +  CDS            Rev (fragment): human immunodeficiency virus 1 (HIV-1) Rev protein; rev; enhances nuclear export of unspliced and incompletely spliced viral mRNAs
   1720..1743    +  promoter       SV40 promoter (fragment): SV40 early promoter
   1744..1815    +  promoter       SV40 promoter (fragment): SV40 enhancer and early promoter
   1839..1974    +  rep_origin     SV40 ori: SV40 origin of replication
   2020..2616    +  CDS            PuroR (fragment): puromycin N-acetyltransferase; pac from Streptomyces; confers resistance to puromycin
   2665..2782    +  misc_feature   cPPT/CTS: central polypurine tract and central termination sequence of HIV-1
   2847..2913    +  CDS            small t antigen (fragment): SV40 (simian virus 40) small t antigen
   2920..4098    +  promoter       EF-1α promoter: strong constitutive promoter for human elongation factor EF-1α
   4115..4474    +  CDS            ZNF491 (fragment): ZN491_HUMAN - Experimental evidence at protein level: Swiss-Prot protein existence level 1. May be involved in transcriptional regulation. From Homo sapiens (Human).
   5441..5494    +  promoter       U6 promoter (fragment): RNA polymerase III promoter for human U6 snRNA
   5536..6124    +  misc_feature   WPRE: woodchuck hepatitis virus posttranscriptional regulatory element
   6175..6194    +  misc_feature   cPPT/CTS (fragment): central polypurine tract and central termination sequence of HIV-1
   6196..6429    +  LTR            3' LTR (ΔU3): self-inactivating 3' long terminal repeat (LTR) from HIV-1
   6507..6628    +  polyA_signal   SV40 poly(A) signal: SV40 polyadenylation signal
   6668..6803    +  rep_origin     SV40 ori: SV40 origin of replication
   6824..6842    -  promoter       T7 promoter: promoter for bacteriophage T7 RNA polymerase
   6850..7005    +  CDS            lacZα (fragment): LacZα fragment of β-galactosidase; lacZ fragment
   7010..7438    +  rep_origin     f1 ori (sequence partly withheld): f1 bacteriophage origin of replication; arrow indicates direction of (+) strand synthesis
   7491..7595    +  promoter       AmpR promoter: bla
   7596..8456    +  CDS            AmpR: β-lactamase; bla; confers resistance to ampicillin, carbenicillin, and related antibiotics
   8627..9215    +  rep_origin     ori: high-copy-number ColE1/pMB1/pBR322/pUC origin of replication
   9398..9490    +  CDS            lacI (fragment): lac repressor; lacI; The lac repressor binds to the lac operator to inhibit transcription in E. coli. This inhibition can be relieved by adding lactose or isopropyl-β-D-thiogalactopyranoside (IPTG).
   9503..9524    +  protein_bind   CAP binding site: CAP binding activates transcription in the presence of cAMP. E. coli catabolite activator protein
   9539..9569    +  promoter       lac promoter: promoter for the E. coli lac operon
   9577..9593    +  protein_bind   lac operator: The lac repressor binds to the lac operator to inhibit transcription in E. coli. This inhibition can be relieved by adding lactose or isopropyl-β-D-thiogalactopyranoside (IPTG). lac repressor encoded by lacI
   9638..9656    +  promoter       T3 promoter: promoter for bacteriophage T3 RNA polymerase
>Addgene plasmid #142035 | TFORF2333 | addgene full sequence | sequence record 395937 | Addgene NGS Result
TTAATGTAGTCTTATGCAATACTCTTGTAGTCTTGCAACATGGTAACGATGAGTTAGCAACATGCCTTAC
AAGGAGAGAAAAAGCACCGTGCATGCCGATTGGTGGAAGTAAGGTGGTACGATCGTGCCTTATTAGGAAG
GCAACAGACGGGTCTGACATGGATTGGACGAACCACTGAATTGCCGCATTGCAGAGATATTGTATTTAAG
TGCCTAGCTCGATACATAAACGGGTCTCTCTGGTTAGACCAGATCTGAGCCTGGGAGCTCTCTGGCTAAC
TAGGGAACCCACTGCTTAAGCCTCAATAAAGCTTGCCTTGAGTGCTTCAAGTAGTGTGTGCCCGTCTGTT
GTGTGACTCTGGTAACTAGAGATCCCTCAGACCCTTTTAGTCAGTGTGGAAAATCTCTAGCAGTGGCGCC
CGAACAGGGACTTGAAAGCGAAAGGGAAACCAGAGGAGCTCTCTCGACGCAGGACTCGGCTTGCTGAAGC
GCGCACGGCAAGAGGCGAGGGGCGGCGACTGGTGAGTACGCCAAAAATTTTGACTAGCGGAGGCTAGAAG
GAGAGAGATGGGTGCGAGAGCGTCAGTATTAAGCGGGGGAGAATTAGATCGCGATGGGAAAAAATTCGGT
TAAGGCCAGGGGGAAAGAAAAAATATAAATTAAAACATATAGTATGGGCAAGCAGGGAGCTAGAACGATT
CGCAGTTAATCCTGGCCTGTTAGAAACATCAGAAGGCTGTAGACAAATACTGGGACAGCTACAACCATCC
CTTCAGACAGGATCAGAAGAACTTAGATCATTATATAATACAGTAGCAACCCTCTATTGTGTGCATCAAA
GGATAGAGATAAAAGACACCAAGGAAGCTTTAGACAAGATAGAGGAAGAGCAAAACAAAAGTAAGACCAC
CGCACAGCAAGCGGCCGCTGATCTTCAGACCTGGAGGAGGAGATATGAGGGACAATTGGAGAAGTGAATT
ATATAAATATAAAGTAGTAAAAATTGAACCATTAGGAGTAGCACCCACCAAGGCAAAGAGAAGAGTGGTG
CAGAGAGAAAAAAGAGCAGTGGGAATAGGAGCTTTGTTCCTTGGGTTCTTGGGAGCAGCAGGAAGCACTA
TGGGCGCAGCGTCAATGACGCTGACGGTACAGGCCAGACAATTATTGTCTGGTATAGTGCAGCAGCAGAA
CAATTTGCTGAGGGCTATTGAGGCGCAACAGCATCTGTTGCAACTCACAGTCTGGGGCATCAAGCAGCTC
CAGGCAAGAATCCTGGCTGTGGAAAGATACCTAAAGGATCAACAGCTCCTGGGGATTTGGGGTTGCTCTG
GAAAACTCATTTGCACCACTGCTGTGCCTTGGAATGCTAGTTGGAGTAATAAATCTCTGGAACAGATTTG
GAATCACACGACCTGGATGGAGTGGGACAGAGAAATTAACAATTACACAAGCTTAATACACTCCTTAATT
GAAGAATCGCAAAACCAGCAAGAAAAGAATGAACAAGAATTATTGGAATTAGATAAATGGGCAAGTTTGT
GGAATTGGTTTAACATAACAAATTGGCTGTGGTATATAAAATTATTCATAATGATAGTAGGAGGCTTGGT
AGGTTTAAGAATAGTTTTTGCTGTACTTTCTATAGTGAATAGAGTTAGGCAGGGATATTCACCATTATCG
TTTCAGACCCACCTCCCAACCCCGAGGGGACCCATGCATTGCATCTCAATTAGTCAGCAACCAGGTGTGG
AAAGTCCCCAGGCTCCCCAGCAGGCAGAAGTATGCAAAGCATGCGTCTCAATTAGTCAGCAACCATAGTC
CCGCCCCTAACTCCGCCCATCCCGCCCCTAACTCCGCCCAGTTCCGCCCATTCTCCGCCCCATGGCTGAC
TAATTTTTTTTATTTATGCAGAGGCCGAGGCCGCCTCGGCCTCTGAGCTATTCCAGAAGTAGTGAGGAGG
CTTTTTTGGAGGCCTAGGCTTTTGCAAAAAGCTTTCTAGAGGTACCACCGGAGCTTACCATGACCGAGTA
CAAGCCCACGGTGCGCCTCGCCACCCGCGACGACGTCCCCAGGGCCGTACGCACCCTCGCCGCCGCGTTC
GCCGACTACCCCGCCACGCGCCACACCGTCGATCCGGACCGCCACATCGAGCGGGTCACCGAGCTGCAAG
AACTCTTCCTCACGCGCGTCGGGCTCGACATCGGCAAGGTGTGGGTCGCGGACGACGGCGCCGCCGTGGC
GGTCTGGACCACGCCGGAGAGCGTCGAAGCGGGGGCGGTGTTCGCCGAGATCGGCCCGCGCATGGCCGAG
TTGAGCGGTTCCCGGCTGGCCGCGCAGCAACAGATGGAAGGCCTCCTGGCGCCGCACCGGCCCAAGGAGC
CCGCGTGGTTCCTGGCCACCGTCGGCGTCTCGCCCGACCACCAGGGCAAGGGTCTGGGCAGCGCCGTCGT
GCTCCCCGGAGTGGAGGCGGCCGAGCGCGCCGGGGTGCCCGCCTTCCTGGAGACCTCCGCGCCCCGCAAC
CTCCCCTTCTACGAGCGGCTCGGCTTCACCGTCACCGCCGACGTCGAGGTGCCCGAAGGACCGCGCACCT
GGTGCATGACCCGCAAGCCCGGTGCCAGTTAACGAATTCTAGATCTTGAGACAAATGGCAGTATTCATCC
ACAATTTTAAAAGAAAAGGGGGGATTGGGGGGTACAGTGCAGGGGAAAGAATAGTAGACATAATAGCAAC
AGACATACAAACTAAAGAATTACAAAAACAAATTACAAAAATTCAAAATTTTCGGGTTTATTACAGGGAC
AGCAGAGATCCACTTTGGCGCCGGCTCGAGGCCTGCAGGTGCAAAGATGGATAAAGTTTTAAACAGAGAG
GAATCTTTGCAGCTAATGGACCTTCTAGGTCTTGAAAGGAGTGGGAATTGGCTCCGGTGCCCGTCAGTGG
GCAGAGCGCACATCGCCCACAGTCCCCGAGAAGTTGGGGGGAGGGGTCGGCAATTGAACCGGTGCCTAGA
GAAGGTGGCGCGGGGTAAACTGGGAAAGTGATGTCGTGTACTGGCTCCGCCTTTTTCCCGAGGGTGGGGG
AGAACCGTATATAAGTGCAGTAGTCGCCGTGAACGTTCTTTTTCGCAACGGGTTTGCCGCCAGAACACAG
GTAAGTGCCGTGTGTGGTTCCCGCGGGCCTGGCCTCTTTACGGGTTATGGCCCTTGCGTGCCTTGAATTA
CTTCCACCTGGCTGCAGTACGTGATTCTTGATCCCGAGCTTCGGGTTGGAAGTGGGTGGGAGAGTTCGAG
GCCTTGCGCTTAAGGAGCCCCTTCGCCTCGTGCTTGAGTTGAGGCCTGGCCTGGGCGCTGGGGCCGCCGC
GTGCGAATCTGGTGGCACCTTCGCGCCTGTCTCGCTGCTTTCGATAAGTCTCTAGCCATTTAAAATTTTT
GATGACCTGCTGCGACGCTTTTTTTCTGGCAAGATAGTCTTGTAAATGCGGGCCAAGATCTGCACACTGG
TATTTCGGTTTTTGGGGCCGCGGGCGGCGACGGGGCCCGTGCGTCCCAGCGCACATGTTCGGCGAGGCGG
GGCCTGCGAGCGCGGCCACCGAGAATCGGACGGGGGTAGTCTCAAGCTGGCCGGCCTGCTCTGGTGCCTG
GCCTCGCGCCGCCGTGTATCGCCCCGCCCTGGGCGGCAAGGCTGGCCCGGTCGGCACCAGTTGCGTGAGC
GGAAAGATGGCCGCTTCCCGGCCCTGCTGCAGGGAGCTCAAAATGGAGGACGCGGCGCTCGGGAGAGCGG
GCGGGTGAGTCACCCACACAAAGGAAAAGGGCCTTTCCGTCCTCAGCCGTCGCTTCATGTGACTCCACGG
AGTACCGGGCGCCGTCCAGGCACCTCGATTAGTTCTCGAGCTTTTGGAGTACGTCGTCTTTAGGTTGGGG
GGAGGGGTTTTATGCGATGGAGTTTCCCCACACTGAGTGGGTGGAGACTGAAGTTAGGCCAGCTTGGCAC
TTGATGTAATTCTCCTTGGAATTTGCCCTTTTTGAGTTTGGATCTTGGTTCATTCTCAAGCCTCAGACAG
TGGTTCAAAGTTTTTTTCTTCCATTTCAGGTGTCGTGAGGCTAGCACCGCCACCATGGGAGAGAGACTCT
TTGAGAGTGCAGAAGGTAGTCAGTGTGGAGAAACTTTCACCCAGGTTCCGGAAGACATGCTGAACAAGAA
AACTCTTCCTGGAGTAAAATCATGTGAAAGTGGTACATGTGGAGAAATCTTCATGGGATATTCATCCTTT
AATAGGAACATCAGAACTGACACTGGACACCAACCACATAAGTGTCAGAAATTTTTAGAGAAGCCATATA
AACATAAACAACGTAGGAAAGCCTTGAGCCATAGCCACTGCTTTCGAACACATGAAAGGCCTCACACTAG
AGAGAAACCTTTTGATTGTAAGGAATGTGAAAAATCTTTCATTTCTCCTGCAAGCATTCGAAGATATATG
GTAACGCACAGTGGAGATGGACCTTATAAATGTAAGTTTTGTGGGAAAGCCTTGGATTGTCTCAGTTTAT
ACCTTACCCATGAACGAACTCACACTGGAGAGAAACGATATGAATGTAAACAATGTGGTAAAGCCTTCAG
TTGGCACAGTTCTGTTCGAATCCATGAAAGAACTCACACTGGGGAGAAGCCATATGAATGTAAGGAGTGT
GGGAAATCATTCAATTTTTCCAGTTCCTTTCGCAGACATGAAAGGACACACACAGGAGAGAAGCCGTACA
AATGTAAGGAATGTGGGAAAGCCTTCAATTGTCCCAGTTCTTTTCACAGGCATGAAAGGACTCACACAGG
AGAAAAACCCTATGAATGTAAACTATATGGGAAAGCATTATCTCGCCTTATAAGCTTTCGAAGACACATG
AGAATGCACACTGGAGAGAGGCCTCATAAATGTAAGATATGTGGGAAAGCCTTTTACTCTCCCAGTTCAT
TTCAAAGGCATGAAAGAAGTCACACTGGAGAGAAACCCTACAAATGCAAGCAATGTGGGAAAGCCTTCAC
TTGTTCCACTTCGTTTCAATATCATGAAAGGACTCACACTGGAGAGAAACCCGATGGGTGTAAGCAATGT
GGGAAAGCCTTCAGATCTGCCAAGTACATTCGAATACATGGAAGGACTCACACTGGTGAGAAACCCTATG
AATGTAAGCAATGTGGGAAAGCATTTCATTGTGTCAGCTCCTTTCATAGACATGAAAGGACTCACGCTGG
AGAAAAACCTTATGAATGTAAGCATTGTGGGAAAGCCTTCACTTGTTCCATATATATTAGAATACATGAA
AGAATTCACACTGGAGAGAAACCTTACCAATGTAAGGAATGTGGGAAAGCCTTCATTCGTTCCAGTTACT
GTCGAAAACATGAAAGAACTCACACTATTAATATATAGTAATGAACTAGTCCGTAACTTGAAAGTATTTC
GATTTCTTGGCTTTATATATCTTGTGGAAAGGACGAACCTTTCGAATATGTTCGATGAGAACGCGTTAAG
TCGACAATCAACCTCTGGATTACAAAATTTGTGAAAGATTGACTGGTATTCTTAACTATGTTGCTCCTTT
TACGCTATGTGGATACGCTGCTTTAATGCCTTTGTATCATGCTATTGCTTCCCGTATGGCTTTCATTTTC
TCCTCCTTGTATAAATCCTGGTTGCTGTCTCTTTATGAGGAGTTGTGGCCCGTTGTCAGGCAACGTGGCG
TGGTGTGCACTGTGTTTGCTGACGCAACCCCCACTGGTTGGGGCATTGCCACCACCTGTCAGCTCCTTTC
CGGGACTTTCGCTTTCCCCCTCCCTATTGCCACGGCGGAACTCATCGCCGCCTGCCTTGCCCGCTGCTGG
ACAGGGGCTCGGCTGTTGGGCACTGACAATTCCGTGGTGTTGTCGGGGAAATCATCGTCCTTTCCTTGGC
TGCTCGCCTGTGTTGCCACCTGGATTCTGCGCGGGACGTCCTTCTGCTACGTCCCTTCGGCCCTCAATCC
AGCGGACCTTCCTTCCCGCGGCCTGCTGCCGGCTCTGCGGCCTCTTCCGCGTCTTCGCCTTCGCCCTCAG
ACGAGTCGGATCTCCCTTTGGGCCGCCTCCCCGCGTCGACTTTAAGACCAATGACTTACAAGGCAGCTGT
AGATCTTAGCCACTTTTTAAAAGAAAAGGGGGGACTGGAAGGGCTAATTCACTCCCAACGAAGACAAGAT
CTGCTTTTTGCTTGTACTGGGTCTCTCTGGTTAGACCAGATCTGAGCCTGGGAGCTCTCTGGCTAACTAG
GGAACCCACTGCTTAAGCCTCAATAAAGCTTGCCTTGAGTGCTTCAAGTAGTGTGTGCCCGTCTGTTGTG
TGACTCTGGTAACTAGAGATCCCTCAGACCCTTTTAGTCAGTGTGGAAAATCTCTAGCAGTACGTATAGT
AGTTCATGTCATCTTATTATTCAGTATTTATAACTTGCAAAGAAATGAATATCAGAGAGTGAGAGGAACT
TGTTTATTGCAGCTTATAATGGTTACAAATAAAGCAATAGCATCACAAATTTCACAAATAAAGCATTTTT
TTCACTGCATTCTAGTTGTGGTTTGTCCAAACTCATCAATGTATCTTATCATGTCTGGCTCTAGCTATCC
CGCCCCTAACTCCGCCCATCCCGCCCCTAACTCCGCCCAGTTCCGCCCATTCTCCGCCCCATGGCTGACT
AATTTTTTTTATTTATGCAGAGGCCGAGGCCGCCTCGGCCTCTGAGCTATTCCAGAAGTAGTGAGGAGGC
TTTTTTGGAGGCCTAGGGACGTACCCAATTCGCCCTATAGTGAGTCGTATTACGCGCGCTCACTGGCCGT
CGTTTTACAACGTCGTGACTGGGAAAACCCTGGCGTTACCCAACTTAATCGCCTTGCAGCACATCCCCCT
TTCGCCAGCTGGCGTAATAGCGAAGAGGCCCGCACCGATCGCCCTTCCCAACAGTTGCGCAGCCTGAATG
GCGAATGGG
[124 nt withheld, positions 7010-7133]
C
[91 nt withheld, positions 7135-7225]
A
[49 nt withheld, positions 7227-7275]
CCTTTGACGTTGGAGTCCACGTTCTTT
[37 nt withheld, positions 7303-7339]
ACCCTATCTCGGTCTATTCTTTTGATTTATAAGGGATTTTGCCGATTTCGGCCTATTGGTTAAAAAATGA
GCTGATTTAACAAAAATTTAACGCGAATTTTAACAAAATATTAACGCTTACAATTTAGGTGGCACTTTTC
GGGGAAATGTGCGCGGAACCCCTATTTGTTTATTTTTCTAAATACATTCAAATATGTATCCGCTCATGAG
ACAATAACCCTGATAAATGCTTCAATAATATTGAAAAAGGAAGAGTATGAGTATTCAACATTTCCGTGTC
GCCCTTATTCCCTTTTTTGCGGCATTTTGCCTTCCTGTTTTTGCTCACCCAGAAACGCTGGTGAAAGTAA
AAGATGCTGAAGATCAGTTGGGTGCACGAGTGGGTTACATCGAACTGGATCTCAACAGCGGTAAGATCCT
TGAGAGTTTTCGCCCCGAAGAACGTTTTCCAATGATGAGCACTTTTAAAGTTCTGCTATGTGGCGCGGTA
TTATCCCGTATTGACGCCGGGCAAGAGCAACTCGGTCGCCGCATACACTATTCTCAGAATGACTTGGTTG
AGTACTCACCAGTCACAGAAAAGCATCTTACGGATGGCATGACAGTAAGAGAATTATGCAGTGCTGCCAT
AACCATGAGTGATAACACTGCGGCCAACTTACTTCTGACAACGATCGGAGGACCGAAGGAGCTAACCGCT
TTTTTGCACAACATGGGGGATCATGTAACTCGCCTTGATCGTTGGGAACCGGAGCTGAATGAAGCCATAC
CAAACGACGAGCGTGACACCACGATGCCTGTAGCAATGGCAACAACGTTGCGCAAACTATTAACTGGCGA
ACTACTTACTCTAGCTTCCCGGCAACAATTAATAGACTGGATGGAGGCGGATAAAGTTGCAGGACCACTT
CTGCGCTCGGCCCTTCCGGCTGGCTGGTTTATTGCTGATAAATCTGGAGCCGGTGAGCGTGGGTCTCGCG
GTATCATTGCAGCACTGGGGCCAGATGGTAAGCCCTCCCGTATCGTAGTTATCTACACGACGGGGAGTCA
GGCAACTATGGATGAACGAAATAGACAGATCGCTGAGATAGGTGCCTCACTGATTAAGCATTGGTAACTG
TCAGACCAAGTTTACTCATATATACTTTAGATTGATTTAAAACTTCATTTTTAATTTAAAAGGATCTAGG
TGAAGATCCTTTTTGATAATCTCATGACCAAAATCCCTTAACGTGAGTTTTCGTTCCACTGAGCGTCAGA
CCCCGTAGAAAAGATCAAAGGATCTTCTTGAGATCCTTTTTTTCTGCGCGTAATCTGCTGCTTGCAAACA
AAAAAACCACCGCTACCAGCGGTGGTTTGTTTGCCGGATCAAGAGCTACCAACTCTTTTTCCGAAGGTAA
CTGGCTTCAGCAGAGCGCAGATACCAAATACTGTTCTTCTAGTGTAGCCGTAGTTAGGCCACCACTTCAA
GAACTCTGTAGCACCGCCTACATACCTCGCTCTGCTAATCCTGTTACCAGTGGCTGCTGCCAGTGGCGAT
AAGTCGTGTCTTACCGGGTTGGACTCAAGACGATAGTTACCGGATAAGGCGCAGCGGTCGGGCTGAACGG
GGGGTTCGTGCACACAGCCCAGCTTGGAGCGAACGACCTACACCGAACTGAGATACCTACAGCGTGAGCT
ATGAGAAAGCGCCACGCTTCCCGAAGGGAGAAAGGCGGACAGGTATCCGGTAAGCGGCAGGGTCGGAACA
GGAGAGCGCACGAGGGAGCTTCCAGGGGGAAACGCCTGGTATCTTTATAGTCCTGTCGGGTTTCGCCACC
TCTGACTTGAGCGTCGATTTTTGTGATGCTCGTCAGGGGGGCGGAGCCTATGGAAAAACGCCAGCAACGC
GGCCTTTTTACGGTTCCTGGCCTTTTGCTGGCCTTTTGCTCACATGTTCTTTCCTGCGTTATCCCCTGAT
TCTGTGGATAACCGTATTACCGCCTTTGAGTGAGCTGATACCGCTCGCCGCAGCCGAACGACCGAGCGCA
GCGAGTCAGTGAGCGAGGAAGCGGAAGAGCGCCCAATACGCAAACCGCCTCTCCCCGCGCGTTGGCCGAT
TCATTAATGCAGCTGGCACGACAGGTTTCCCGACTGGAAAGCGGGCAGTGAGCGCAACGCAATTAATGTG
AGTTAGCTCACTCATTAGGCACCCCAGGCTTTACACTTTATGCTTCCGGCTCGTATGTTGTGTGGAATTG
TGAGCGGATAACAATTTCACACAGGAAACAGCTATGACCATGATTACGCCAAGCGCGCAATTAACCCTCA
CTAAAGGGAACAAAAGCTGGAGCTGCAAGC
