>Addgene plasmid #142035 | TFORF2333 | depositor partial sequence | sequence record 278242 | Insert
ACCGCCACCATGGGAGAGAGACTCTTTGAGAGTGCAGAAGGTAGTCAGTGTGGAGAAACTTTCACCCAGG
TTCCGGAAGACATGCTGAACAAGAAAACTCTTCCTGGAGTAAAATCATGTGAAAGTGGTACATGTGGAGA
AATCTTCATGGGATATTCATCCTTTAATAGGAACATCAGAACTGACACTGGACACCAACCACATAAGTGT
CAGAAATTTTTAGAGAAGCCATATAAACATAAACAACGTAGGAAAGCCTTGAGCCATAGCCACTGCTTTC
GAACACATGAAAGGCCTCACACTAGAGAGAAACCTTTTGATTGTAAGGAATGTGAAAAATCTTTCATTTC
TCCTGCAAGCATTCGAAGATATATGGTAACGCACAGTGGAGATGGACCTTATAAATGTAAGTTTTGTGGG
AAAGCCTTGGATTGTCTCAGTTTATACCTTACCCATGAACGAACTCACACTGGAGAGAAACGATATGAAT
GTAAACAATGTGGTAAAGCCTTCAGTTGGCACAGTTCTGTTCGAATCCATGAAAGAACTCACACTGGGGA
GAAGCCATATGAATGTAAGGAGTGTGGGAAATCATTCAATTTTTCCAGTTCCTTTCGCAGACATGAAAGG
ACACACACAGGAGAGAAGCCGTACAAATGTAAGGAATGTGGGAAAGCCTTCAATTGTCCCAGTTCTTTTC
ACAGGCATGAAAGGACTCACACAGGAGAAAAACCCTATGAATGTAAACTATATGGGAAAGCATTATCTCG
CCTTATAAGCTTTCGAAGACACATGAGAATGCACACTGGAGAGAGGCCTCATAAATGTAAGATATGTGGG
AAAGCCTTTTACTCTCCCAGTTCATTTCAAAGGCATGAAAGAAGTCACACTGGAGAGAAACCCTACAAAT
GCAAGCAATGTGGGAAAGCCTTCACTTGTTCCACTTCGTTTCAATATCATGAAAGGACTCACACTGGAGA
GAAACCCGATGGGTGTAAGCAATGTGGGAAAGCCTTCAGATCTGCCAAGTACATTCGAATACATGGAAGG
ACTCACACTGGTGAGAAACCCTATGAATGTAAGCAATGTGGGAAAGCATTTCATTGTGTCAGCTCCTTTC
ATAGACATGAAAGGACTCACGCTGGAGAAAAACCTTATGAATGTAAGCATTGTGGGAAAGCCTTCACTTG
TTCCATATATATTAGAATACATGAAAGAATTCACACTGGAGAGAAACCTTACCAATGTAAGGAATGTGGG
AAAGCCTTCATTCGTTCCAGTTACTGTCGAAAACATGAAAGAACTCACACTATTAATATATAGTAATGAA
CTAGTCCGTAACTTGAAAGTATTTCGATTTCTTGGCTTTATATATCTTGTGGAAAGGACGAACCTTTCGA
ATATGTTCGATGAGA
