>Addgene plasmid #142035 | TFORF2333 | depositor partial sequence | sequence record 278243 | Barcode
ACCTTTCGAATATGTTCGATGAGA
